>Addgene plasmid #96855 | pWT016d | addgene full sequence | sequence record 189263 | Addgene NGS Result
GACGTCGCTAGCTGTACAAAAAAGCAGGCTTTAAAGGAACCAATTCAGTCGACTGGATCCGGTACCAAGG
TCGGGCAGGAAGAGGGCCTATTTCCCATGATTCCTTCATATTTGCATATACGATACAAGGCTGTTAGAGA
GATAATTAGAATTAATTTGACTGTAAACACAAAGATATTAGTACAAAATACGTGACGTAGAAAGTAATAA
TTTCTTGGGTAGTTTGCAGTTTTAAAATTATGTTTTAAAATGGACTATCATATGCTTACCGTAACTTGAA
AGTATTTCGATTTCTTGGCTTTATATATCTTGTGGAAAGGACGAAACACCGCAAGCTGCCCGTGCCCGGT
ACATCCAGCTGATGAGTCCCAAATAGGACGAGACGCGCTTCGGTGCGTCCTGGATTCCACGGGCACGGGC
AGCTTGCCGGGTTTTAGAGCTAGAAATAGCAAGTTAAAATAAGGCTAGTCCGTTATCAACTTGAAAAAGT
GGCACCGAGTCGGTGCTTTTTTTAAGCTTGGGCCGCTCGAGGTACCTCTCTACATATGACATGTGAGCAA
AAGGCCAGCAAAAGGCCAGGAACCGTAAAAAGGCCGCGTTGCTGGCGTTTTTCCATAGGCTCCGCCCCCC
TGACGAGCATCACAAAAATCGACGCTCAAGTCAGAGGTGGCGAAACCCGACAGGACTATAAAGATACCAG
GCGTTTCCCCCTGGAAGCTCCCTCGTGCGCTCTCCTGTTCCGACCCTGCCGCTTACCGGATACCTGTCCG
CCTTTCTCCCTTCGGGAAGCGTGGCGCTTTCTCATAGCTCACGCTGTAGGTATCTCAGTTCGGTGTAGGT
CGTTCGCTCCAAGCTGGGCTGTGTGCACGAACCCCCCGTTCAGCCCGACCGCTGCGCCTTATCCGGTAAC
TATCGTCTTGAGTCCAACCCGGTAAGACACGACTTATCGCCACTGGCAGCAGCCACTGGTAACAGGATTA
GCAGAGCGAGGTATGTAGGCGGTGCTACAGAGTTCTTGAAGTGGTGGCCTAACTACGGCTACACTAGAAG
AACAGTATTTGGTATCTGCGCTCTGCTGAAGCCAGTTACCTTCGGAAAAAGAGTTGGTAGCTCTTGATCC
GGCAAACAAACCACCGCTGGTAGCGGTGGTTTTTTTGTTTGCAAGCAGCAGATTACGCGCAGAAAAAAAG
GATCTCAAGAAGATCCTTTGATCTTTTCTACGGGGTCTGACGCTCAGTGGAACGAAAACTCACGTTAAGG
GATTTTGGTCATGAGATTATCAAAAAGGATCTTCACCTAGATCCTTTTAAATTAAAAATGAAGTTTTAAA
TCAATCTAAAGTATATATGAGTAAACTTGGTCTGACAGTTACCAATGCTTAATCAGTGAGGCACCTATCT
CAGCGATCTGTCTATTTCGTTCATCCATAGTTGCCTGACTCCCCGTCGTGTAGATAACTACGATACGGGA
GGGCTTACCATCTGGCCCCAGTGCTGCAATGATACCGCGAGACCCACGCTCACCGGCTCCAGATTTATCA
GCAATAAACCAGCCAGCCGGAAGGGCCGAGCGCAGAAGTGGTCCTGCAACTTTATCCGCCTCCATCCAGT
CTATTAATTGTTGCCGGGAAGCTAGAGTAAGTAGTTCGCCAGTTAATAGTTTGCGCAACGTTGTTGCCAT
TGCTACAGGCATCGTGGTGTCACGCTCGTCGTTTGGTATGGCTTCATTCAGCTCCGGTTCCCAACGATCA
AGGCGAGTTACATGATCCCCCATGTTGTGCAAAAAAGCGGTTAGCTCCTTCGGTCCTCCGATCGTTGTCA
GAAGTAAGTTGGCCGCAGTGTTATCACTCATGGTTATGGCAGCACTGCATAATTCTCTTACTGTCATGCC
ATCCGTAAGATGCTTTTCTGTGACTGGTGAGTACTCAACCAAGTCATTCTGAGAATAGTGTATGCGGCGA
CCGAGTTGCTCTTGCCCGGCGTCAATACGGGATAATACCGCGCCACATAGCAGAACTTTAAAAGTGCTCA
TCATTGGAAAACGTTCTTCGGGGCGAAAACTCTCAAGGATCTTACCGCTGTTGAGATCCAGTTCGATGTA
ACCCACTCGTGCACCCAACTGATCTTCAGCATCTTTTACTTTCACCAGCGTTTCTGGGTGAGCAAAAACA
GGAAGGCAAAATGCCGCAAAAAAGGGAATAAGGGCGACACGGAAATGTTGAATACTCATACTCTTCCTTT
TTCAATATTATTGAAGCATTTATCAGGGTTATTGTCTCATGAGCGGATACATATTTGAATGTATTTAGAA
AAATAAACAAATAGGGGTTCCGCGCACATTTCCCCGAAAAGTGCCACCT
Features (pLannotate 1.2.2; 9 found; start..end, strand, type, name):
     13..30      +  protein_bind   attB1 (fragment): mutant version of attB; recombination site for the Gateway® BP reaction BP Clonase™
     82..322     +  promoter       U6 promoter: RNA polymerase III promoter for human U6 snRNA
    331..347     +  CDS            VN155(I152L) (fragment): improved N-terminal fragment of mVenus for use in bimolecular fluorescence complementation (BiFC) (Kodama and Hu, 2010)
    352..404     +  ncRNA          Hammerhead 1: Accession: RF00163 - Hammerhead ribozyme (type I)
    411..430     -  CDS            VN155(I152L) (fragment): improved N-terminal fragment of mVenus for use in bimolecular fluorescence complementation (BiFC) (Kodama and Hu, 2010)
    431..506     +  misc_RNA       gRNA scaffold: guide RNA scaffold for the Streptococcus pyogenes CRISPR/Cas9 system
    610..1198    -  rep_origin     ori: high-copy-number ColE1/pMB1/pBR322/pUC origin of replication
   1369..2229    -  CDS            AmpR: β-lactamase; bla; confers resistance to ampicillin, carbenicillin, and related antibiotics
   2230..2334    -  promoter       AmpR promoter: bla
