[The description below was written by a language model from this plasmid's Addgene catalogue record and pLannotate feature annotations shown in this document.]
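Description:
pWT016d is a small (about 2.4 kb) mammalian guide RNA expression plasmid built on the pFYF1320 backbone. It is propagated in E. coli through a high-copy ColE1/pUC-type origin and selected with ampicillin via the β-lactamase gene under its native bla promoter. A residual attB1 Gateway fragment sits upstream of the expression cassette. The plasmid carries no Cas9 or mammalian selection marker, so the nuclease or dCas9 effector must be supplied separately.

The payload is a single human U6 (RNA polymerase III) transcription unit encoding "dHHR-bsgRNA-GFP (17 nt blocker)", a blocked sgRNA directed against GFP. Downstream of the U6 promoter the feature table shows a 17 nt segment, a hammerhead ribozyme, a 20 nt segment on the opposite strand, and then the Streptococcus pyogenes gRNA scaffold. The two short segments are annotated as mVenus fragments, which simply reflects their match to GFP-family coding sequence. The 20 nt element adjacent to the scaffold is the GFP-targeting spacer, and the 17 nt element is a complementary blocker that can pair with the spacer and prevent it from engaging target DNA. In this design, ribozyme self-cleavage would release the blocker and restore guide function. The "dHHR" label most likely denotes a catalytically dead hammerhead, though the record does not spell this out. If so, the guide would stay blocked, and the construct would serve as a non-cleaving negative control.

The associated work concerns aptazyme-embedded guide RNAs for ligand-responsive genome editing and transcriptional activation. This plasmid fits that work as a component for testing how blocker length and ribozyme activity affect Cas9 targeting of a GFP reporter in human cells.
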