Addgene plasmid #96855: pWT016d
Purpose: dHHR-bsgRNA-GFP (17 nt blocker)
Depositing lab: David Liu. Depositing organization: Harvard University. Publication: Aptazyme-embedded guide RNAs enable ligand-responsive genome editing and transcriptional activation. Tang W, Hu JH, Liu DR. Nat Commun. 2017 Jun 28;8:15939. doi: 10.1038/ncomms15939. PubMed 28656978.
Backbone
  Vector backbone: pFYF1320
  Vector type: Mammalian Expression
Growth in bacteria
  Bacterial resistance: Ampicillin, 100 μg/mL
  Growth temperature: 37°C
  Growth strain: DH5alpha
  Copy number: High Copy
Gene/Insert
  Gene/Insert name: dHHR-bsgRNA-GFP (17 nt blocker)
  gRNA/shRNA sequence: GCAAGCTGCCCGTGCCCGGTACATCCAGCTGATGAGTCCCAAATAGGACGAGACGCGCTTCGGTGCGTCCTGGATTCCACGGGCACGGGCAGCTTGCCGGGTTTTAGAGCTAGAAATAGCAAGTTAAAATAAGGCTAGTCCGTTATCAACTTGAAAAAGTGGCACCGAGTCGGTGCTTTTTTT
  Species: H. sapiens (human)
  Cloning method: Unknown
Terms and licenses: Academic/Nonprofit Terms; Industry Terms: Not Available to Industry
How to cite: pWT016d was a gift from David Liu (Addgene plasmid # 96855 ; http://n2t.net/addgene:96855 ; RRID:Addgene_96855)
